>Addgene plasmid #154064 | HS_NAM-B1 | addgene full sequence | sequence record 313309 | Addgene NGS Result
CACGAAGTGATCCGTTTAAACTATCAGTGTTTGACAGGATATATTGGCGGGTAAACCTAAGAGAAAAGAG
CGTTTATTAGAATAATCGGATATTTAAAAGGGCGTGAAAAGGTTTATCCGTTCGTCCATTTGTATGTGCC
AGCCGCCTTTGCGACGCTCACCGGGCTGGTTGCCCTCGCCGCTGGGCTGGCGGCCGTCTATGGCCCTGCA
AACGCGCCAGAAACGCCGTCGAAGCCGTGTGCGAGACACCGCGGCCGCCGGCGTTGTGGATACCTCGCGG
AAAACTTGGCCCTCACTGACAGATGAGGGGCGGACGTTGACACTTGAGGGGCCGACTCACCCGGCGCGGC
GTTGACAGATGAGGGGCAGGCTCGATTTCGGCCGGCGACGTGGAGCTGGCCAGCCTCGCAAATCGGCGAA
AACGCCTGATTTTACGCGAGTTTCCCACAGATGATGTGGACAAGCCTGGGGATAAGTGCCCTGCGGTATT
GACACTTGAGGGGCGCGACTACTGACAGATGAGGGGCGCGATCCTTGACACTTGAGGGGCAGAGTGCTGA
CAGATGAGGGGCGCACCTATTGACATTTGAGGGGCTGTCCACAGGCAGAAAATCCAGCATTTGCAAGGGT
TTCCGCCCGTTTTTCGGCCACCGCTAACCTGTCTTTTAACCTGCTTTTAAACCAATATTTATAAACCTTG
TTTTTAACCAGGGCTGCGCCCTGTGCGCGTGACCGCGCACGCCGAAGGGGGGTGCCCCCCCTTCTCGAAC
CCTCCCGGCCCGCTAACGCGGGCCTCCCATCCCCCCAGGGGCTGCGCCCCTCGGCCGCGAACGGCCTCAC
CCCAAAAATGGCAGCGCTGGCCAATTCCCGAGGCACGAACCCAGTGGACATAAGCCTGTTCGGTTCGTAA
GCTGTAATGCAAGTAGCGTATGCGCTCACGCAACTGGTCCAGAACCTTGACCGAACGCAGCGGTGGTAAC
GGCGCAGTGGCGGTTTTCATGGCTTGTTATGACTGTTTTTTTGGGGTACAGTCTATGCCTCGGGCATCCA
AGCAGCAAGCGCGTTACGCCGTGGGTCGATGTTTGATGTTATGGAGCAGCAACGATGTTACGCAGCAGGG
CAGTCGCCCTAAAACAAAGTTAAACATCATGGGGGAAGCGGTGATCGCCGAAGTATCGACTCAACTATCA
GAGGTAGTTGGCGTCATCGAGCGCCATCTCGAACCGACGTTGCTGGCCGTACATTTGTACGGCTCCGCAG
TGGATGGCGGCCTGAAGCCACACAGCGATATTGATTTGCTGGTTACGGTGACCGTAAGGCTTGATGAAAC
AACGCGGCGAGCTTTGATCAACGACCTTTTGGAAACTTCGGCTTCCCCTGGAGAGAGCGAGATTCTCCGC
GCTGTAGAAGTCACCATTGTTGTGCACGACGACATCATTCCGTGGCGTTATCCAGCTAAGCGCGAACTGC
AATTTGGAGAATGGCAGCGCAATGACATTCTTGCAGGTATCTTCGAGCCAGCCACGATCGACATTGATCT
GGCTATCTTGCTGACAAAAGCAAGAGAACATAGCGTTGCCTTGGTAGGTCCAGCGGCGGAGGAACTCTTT
GATCCGGTTCCTGAACAGGATCTATTTGAGGCGCTAAATGAAACCTTAACGCTATGGAACTCGCCGCCCG
ACTGGGCTGGCGATGAGCGAAATGTAGTGCTTACGTTGTCCCGCATTTGGTACAGCGCAGTAACCGGCAA
AATCGCGCCGAAGGATGTCGCTGCCGACTGGGCAATGGAGCGCCTGCCGGCCCAGTATCAGCCCGTCATA
CTTGAAGCTAGACAGGCTTATCTTGGACAAGAAGAAGATCGCTTGGCCTCGCGCGCAGATCAGTTGGAAG
AATTTGTCCATTACGTGAAAGGCGAGATCACCAAGGTAGTCGGCAAATAATGTCTAGCTAGAAATTCGTT
CAAGCCGACGCCGCTTCGCGGCGCGGCTTAACTCAAGCGTTAGATGCACTAAGCACATAATTGCTCACAG
CCAAACTATCAGGTCAAGTCTGCTTTTATTATTTTTAAGCGTGCATAATAAGCCCTACACAAATTGGGAG
ATATATCATGCTGTCAGACCAAGTTTACTCATATATACTTTAGATTGATTTAAAACTTCATTTTTAATTT
AAAAGGATCTAGGTGAAGATCCTTTTTGATAATCTCATGACCAAAATCCCTTAACGTGAGTTTTCGTTCC
ACTGAGCGTCAGACCCCGTAGAAAAGATCAAAGGATCTTCTTGAGATCCTTTTTTTCTGCGCGTAATCTG
CTGCTTGCAAACAAAAAAACCACCGCTACCAGCGGTGGTTTGTTTGCCGGATCAAGAGCTACCAACTCTT
TTTCCGAAGGTAACTGGCTTCAGCAGAGCGCAGATACCAAATACTGTTCTTCTAGTGTAGCCGTAGTTAG
GCCACCACTTCAAGAACTCTGTAGCACCGCCTACATACCTCGCTCTGCTAATCCTGTTACCAGTGGCTGC
TGCCAGTGGCGATAAGTCGTGTCTTACCGGGTTGGACTCAAGACGATAGTTACCGGATAAGGCGCAGCGG
TCGGGCTGAACGGGGGGTTCGTGCACACAGCCCAGCTTGGAGCGAACGACCTACACCGAACTGAGATACC
TACAGCGTGAGCTATGAGAAAGCGCCACGCTTCCCGAAGGGAGAAAGGCGGACAGGTATCCGGTAAGCGG
CAGGGTCGGAACAGGAGAGCGCACGAGGGAGCTTCCAGGGGGAAACGCCTGGTATCTTTATAGTCCTGTC
GGGTTTCGCCACCTCTGACTTGAGCGTCGATTTTTGTGATGCTCGTCAGGGGGGCGGAGCCTATGGAAAA
ACGCCAGCAACGCGGCCTTTTTACGGTTCCTGGCAGATCCTAGATGTGGCGCAACGATGCCGGCGACAAG
CAGGAGCGCACCGACTTCTTCCGCATCAAGTGTTTTGGCTCTCAGGCCGAGGCCCACGGCAAGTATTTGG
GCAAGGGGTCGCTGGTATTCGTGCAGGGCAAGATTCGGAATACCAAGTACGAGAAGGACGGCCAGACGGT
CTACGGGACCGACTTCATTGCCGATAAGGTGGATTATCTGGACACCAAGGCACCAGGCGGGTCAAATCAG
GAATAAGGGCACATTGCCCCGGCGTGAGTCGGGGCAATCCCGCAAGGAGGGTGAATGAATCGGACGTTTG
ACCGGAAGGCATACAGGCAAGAACTGATCGACGCGGGGTTTTCCGCCGAGGATGCCGAAACCATCGCAAG
CCGCACCGTCATGCGTGCGCCCCGCGAAACCTTCCAGTCCGTCGGCTCGATGGTCCAGCAAGCTACGGCC
AAGATCGAGCGCGACAGCGTGCAACTGGCTCCCCCTGCCCTGCCCGCGCCATCGGCCGCCGTGGAGCGTT
CGCGTCGTCTTGAACAGGAGGCGGCAGGTTTGGCGAAGTCGATGACCATCGACACGCGAGGAACTATGAC
GACCAAGAAGCGAAAAACCGCCGGCGAGGACCTGGCAAAACAGGTCAGCGAGGCCAAGCAGGCCGCGTTG
CTGAAACACACGAAGCAGCAGATCAAGGAAATGCAGCTTTCCTTGTTCGATATTGCGCCGTGGCCGGACA
CGATGCGAGCGATGCCAAACGACACGGCCCGCTCTGCCCTGTTCACCACGCGCAACAAGAAAATCCCGCG
CGAGGCGCTGCAAAACAAGGTCATTTTCCACGTCAACAAGGACGTGAAGATCACCTACACCGGCGTCGAG
CTGCGGGCCGACGATGACGAACTGGTGTGGCAGCAGGTGTTGGAGTACGCGAAGCGCACCCCTATCGGCG
AGCCGATCACCTTCACGTTCTACGAGCTTTGCCAGGACCTGGGCTGGTCGATCAATGGCCGGTATTACAC
GAAGGCCGAGGAATGCCTGTCGCGCCTACAGGCGACGGCGATGGGCTTCACGTCCGACCGCGTTGGGCAC
CTGGAATCGGTGTCGCTGCTGCACCGCTTCCGCGTCCTGGACCGTGGCAAGAAAACGTCCCGTTGCCAGG
TCCTGATCGACGAGGAAATCGTCGTGCTGTTTGCTGGCGACCACTACACGAAATTCATATGGGAGAAGTA
CCGCAAGCTGTCGCCGACGGCCCGACGGATGTTCGACTATTTCAGCTCGCACCGGGAGCCGTACCCGCTC
AAGCTGGAAACCTTCCGCCTCATGTGCGGATCGGATTCCACCCGCGTGAAGAAGTGGCGCGAGCAGGTCG
GCGAAGCCTGCGAAGAGTTGCGAGGCAGCGGCCTGGTGGAACACGCCTGGGTCAATGATGACCTGGTGCA
TTGCAAACGCTAGGGCCTTGTGGGGTCAGTTCCGGCTGGGGGTTCAGCAGCCCCTGCTCGGATCTGTTGG
ACCGGACAGTAGTCATGGTTGATGGGCTGCCTGTATCGAGTGGTGATTTTGTGCCGAGCTGCCGGTCGGG
GAGCTGTTGGCTGGCTGGTGGCAGGATATATTGTGGTGTAAACAAATTGACGCTTAGACAACTTAATAAC
ACATTGCGGACGTTTTTAATGTACTGGGGTTGAACACTCTGTGGGTCTCATGCCGAATTCGGATCCAGCG
TCGATCTAGTAACATAGATGACACCGCGCGCGATAATTTATCCTAGTTTGCGCGCTATATTTTGTTTTCT
ATCGCGTATTAAATGTATAATTGCGGGACTCTAATCATAAAAACCCATCTCATAAATAACGTCATGCATT
ACATGTTAATTATTACATGCTTAACGTAATTCAACAGAAATTATATGATAATCATCGCAAGACCGGCAAC
AGGATTCAATCTTAAGAAACTTTATTGCCAAATGTTTGAACGATCTGCTTGACAAGCCTATTCCTTTGCC
CTCGGACGAGTGCTGGGGCGTCGGTTTCCACTATCGGCGAGTACTTCTACACAGCCATCGGTCCAGACGG
CCGCGCTTCTGCGGGCGATTTGTGTACGCCCGACAGTCCCGGCTCCGGATCGGACGATTGCGTCGCATCG
ACCCTGCGCCCAAGCTGCATCATCGAAATTGCCGTCAACCAAGCTCTGATAGAGTTGGTCAAGACCAATG
CGGAGCATATACGCCCGGAGCCGCGGCGATCCTGCAAGCTCCGGATGCCTCCGCTCGAAGTAGCGCGTCT
GCTGCTCCATACAAGCCAACCACGGCCTCCAGAAGAAGATGTTGGCGACCTCGTATTGGGAATCCCCGAA
CATCGCCTCGCTCCAGTCAATGACCGCTGTTATGCGGCCATTGTCCGTCAGGACATTGTTGGAGCCGAAA
TCCGCGTGCACGAGGTGCCGGACTTCGGGGCAGTCCTCGGCCCAAAGCATCAGCTCATCGAGAGCCTGCG
CGACGGACGCACTGACGGTGTCGTCCATCACAGTTTGCCAGTGATACACATGGGGATCAGCAATCGCGCA
TATGAAATCACGCCATGTAGTGTATTGACCGATTCCTTGCGGTCCGAATGGGCCGAACCCGCTCGTCTGG
CTAAGATCGGCCGCAGCGATCGCATCCATGGCCTCCGCGACCGGCTGCAGTTATCATCATCATCATAGAC
ACACGAAATAAAGTAATCAGATTATCAGTTAAAGCTATGTAATATTTACACCATAACCAATCAATTAAAA
AATAGATCAGTTTAAAGAAAGATCAAAGCTCAAAAAAATAAAAAGAGAAAAGGGTCCTAACCAAGAAAAT
GAAGGAGAAAAACTAGAAATTTACCTGCAGAACAGCGGGCAGTTCGGTTTCAGGCAGGTCTTGCAACGTG
ACACCCTGTGCACGGCGGGAGATGCAATAGGTCAGGCTCTCGCTGAATTCCCCAATGTCAAGCACTTCCG
GAATCGGGAGCGCGGCCGATGCAAAGTGCCGATAAACATAACGATCTTTGTAGAAACCATCGGCGCAGCT
ATTTACCCGCAGGACATATCCACGCCCTCCTACATCGAAGCTGAAAGCACGAGATTCTTCGCCCTCCGAG
AGCTGCATCAGGTCGGAGACGCTGTCGAACTTTTCGATCAGAAACTTCTCGACAGACGTCGCGGTGAGTT
CAGGCTTTTTCATTGGCTTCTACCTACAAAAAAGCTCCGCACGAGGCTGCATTTGTCACAAATCATGAAA
AGAAAAACTACCGATGAACAATGCTGAGGGATTCAAATTCTACCCACAAAAAGAAGAAAGAAAGATCTAG
CACATCTAAGCCTGACGAAGCAGCAGAAATATATAAAAATATAAACCATAGTGCCCTTTTCCCCTCTTCC
TGATCTTGTTTAGCATGGCGGAAATTTTAAACCCCCCATCATCTCCCCCAACAACGGCGGATCGCAGATC
TACATCCGAGAGCCCCATTCCCCGCGAGATCCGGGCCGGATCCACGCCGGCGAGAGCCCCAGCCGCGAGA
TCCCGCCCCTCCCGCGCACCGATCTGGGCGCGCACGAAGCCGCCTCTCGCCCACCCAAACTACCAAGGCC
AAAGATCGTGTCCGAGACGGAAAAAAAAAACGGAGAAAGAAAGAGGAGAGGGGCGGGGTGGTTACCGGCG
CGGCGGCGGCGGAGGGGGAGGGGGGAGGAGCTCGTCGTCCGGCAGCGAGGGGGGAGGAGGTGGAGGTGGT
GGTGGTGGTGGTGGTAGGGTTGGGGGGATGGGAGGAGAGGGGGGGGTATGTATATAGTGGCGATGGGGGG
CGTTTCTTTGGAAGCGGAGGGAGGGCCGGCCTCGTCGCTGGCTCGCGATCCTCCTCGCGTTTCCGGCCCC
CACGACCCGGACCCACCTGCTGTTTTTTCTTTTTCTTTTTTTTCTTTCTTTTTTTTTTTTTGGCTGCGAG
ACGTGCGGTGCGTGCGGACAACTCACGGTGATAGTGGGGGGGTGTGGAGACTATTGTCCAGTTGGCTGGA
CTGGGGTGGGTTGGGTTGGGTTGGGTTGGGCTGGGCTTGCTATGGATCGTGGATAGCACTTTGGGCTTTA
GGAACTTTAGGGGTTGTTTTTGTAAATGTTTTGAGTCTAAGTTTATCTTTTATTTTTACTAGAAAAAATA
CCCATGCGCTGCAACGGGGGAAAGCTATTTTAATCTTATTATTGTTCATTGTGAGAATTCGCCTGAATAT
ATATTTTTCTCAAAAATTATGTCAAATTAGCATATGGGTTTTTTTAAAGATATTTCTTATACAAATCCCT
CTGTATTTACAAAAGCAAACGAACTTAAAACCCGACTCAAATACAGATATGCATTTCCAAAAGCGAATAA
ACTTAAAAACCAATTCATACAAAAATGACGTATCAAAGTACCGACAAAAACATCCTCAATTTTTATAATA
GTAGAAAAGAGTAAATTTCACTTTGGGCCACCTTTTATTACCGATATTTTACTTTATACCACCTTTTAAC
TGATGTTTTCACTTTTGACCAGGTAATCTTACCTTTGTTTTATTTTGGACTATCCCGACTCTCTTCTCAA
GCATATGAATGACCTCGAGTATGCTAGCTCCGCAAGAATTCAAGCTTAGCGCTTATCTTTAATCATATTC
CATAGTCCATACCATAGCACATACAGTAGTTATATGCTGCAGAAGAGATCCAACAAAACATTCACAATGG
ATTATAGAAACATTTGTTTATTCATTATAATGAGATCTTACATTCATTTAATATTAGAAAAAGCCACAAA
TTCATAACACAACAAGCCAAGAAAAAAACACAAACTTAAGCACACAAGCTTTTTATTTGACACACCAAAT
ATTTCATCTTCATCTTCATATAAGCCTAATCGCCATCTTCCAGCAGGCGCACCATTGCCCCTGTTTCACT
ATCCAGGTTACGGATATAGTTCATGACAATATTTACATTGGTCCAGCCACCAGCTTGCATGATCTCCGGT
ATTGAAACTCCAGCGCGGGCCATATCTCGCGCGGCTCCGACACGGGCACTGTGTCCAGACCAGGCCAGGT
ATCTCTGACCAGAGTCATCCTTAGCGCCGTAAATCAATCGATGAGTTGCTTCAAAAATCCCTTCCAGGGC
GCGAGTTGATAGCTGGCTGGTGGCAGATGGCGCGGCAACACCATTTTTTCTGACCCGGCAAAACAGGTAG
TTATTCGGATCATCAGCTACACCAGAAACGGAAATCCATCGCTCGACCAGTTTAGTTACCCCCAGGCTAA
GTGCCTTCTCTACACCTGCGGTGCTAACCAGCGTTTTCGTTCTGCCAATATGGATTAACATTCTCCCACC
GTCAGTACGTGAGATATCTTTAACCCTGATCCTGGCAATTTCGGCTATACGTAACAGGGTGTTATAAGCA
ATCCCCAGAAATGCCAGATTACGTATATCCTGGCAGCGATCGCTATTTTCCATGAGTGAACGAACCTGGT
CGAAATCAGTGCGTTCGAACGCTAGAGCCTGTTTTGCACGTTCACCGGCATCAACGTTTTCTTTTCGGAT
CCGCCGCATAACCAGTGAAACAGCATTGCTGTCACTTGGTCGTGGCAGCCCGGACCGACGATGAAGCATG
TTTAGCTGGCCCAAATGTTGCTGGATAGTTTTTACTGCCAGACCGCGCGCCTGCACATCAACAAATTTTG
GTCATATATTAGAAAAGTTATAAATTAAAATATACACACTTATAAACTACAGAAAAGCAATTGCTATATA
CCACATTCTTTTATTTTGAAAAAAATATTTGAAATATTATATTACTACTAATTAATGATAATTATTATAT
ATATATCAAAGGTAGAAGCAGAAACTTACCTGAAGATATAGAAGATAATCGCGAACATCTTCAGGTTCTG
CGGGAAACCATTTCCGGTTATTCAACTTGCACCATGCCGCCCACGACCGGCAAACGGACAGGAGCATTTT
CCAGGTATGCTCAGAAAACGCCTGGCGATCCCTGAACATGTCCATCAGGTTCTTGCGAACCTCATCACTC
GTTGCATCGACCGGTAATGCAGGCAAATTTTGGTGTACGGTCAGTAAATTGGACATTGGTCGGTGTTGCT
TGCTTTGGTTTGTAGCTCGCGTTGAAATTAATCTGTATCGGATTGTAGGTAGGATGTTGTTCGCTTTTGC
TTGACGCTGGCTTGAGTTGGGATGGAGGGCGATGGAAGGTGAGCCACTACTTATAGCATCGTAGGTACTG
ATCTTGAAGAATCTCGAGGACTGTCCAATCGACGAGTGTTTGTTTCTCTTTCGCTTTCCAGGTAGGCTGT
GAGCCATTCGTTCTTTCCTGTTCCCAACCCTCGAAGGGTCTATCGTCTTGCAGGGGACTCACGAACCTGC
CGTTAGGGCGCCTTCTCCCTTTTTTTTTTGTTAATAATTTTTTTGTGAGATTTTTCTATAAATAATTGTA
TAATTCCAGCAAGGGGGCGACTAGTCTAGATTCAAGAATGGGTTGTGGGGGCCGTTTCCAGAATAGCATG
ATTAACAGTACAGGTTATCTGTCATTAAAGTTACAGCGAGCAAGTACAATAGTTAAACGTAAATAAATAC
TACTCCCTCCGTCCTAAAATAAATGTCTCAAGTTTAGTACAATTTTATATTAAAGTTAGTATAAAGTTCA
GACACTTATTTTAAAACAGAAAGAGTACTACACAATGACGCAGCTAGCGGGTGGTCCGGGTGGTCCATGC
ACCATCTTAAAATTCTCCACTAGAATTCGAGCTCGGAGGTGCAGCGTGACCCGGTCGTGCCCCTCTCTAG
AGATAATGAGCATTGCATGTCTAAGTTATAAAAAATTACCACATATTTTTTTTGTCACACTTGTTTGAAG
TGCAGTTTATCTATCTTTATACATATATTTAAACTTTACTCTACGAATAATATAATCTATAGTACTACAA
TAATATCAGTGTTTTAGAGAATCATATAAATGAACAGTTAGACATGGTCTAAAGGACAATTGAGTATTTT
GACAACAGGACTCTACAGTTTTATCTTTTTAGTGTGCATGTGTTCTCCTTTTTTTTTGCAAATAGCTTCA
CCTATATAATACTTCATCCATTTTATTAGTACATCCATTTAGGGTTTAGGGTTAATGGTTTTTATAGACT
AATTTTTTTAGTACATCTATTTTATTCTATTTTAGCCTCTAAATTAAGAAAACTAAAACTCTATTTTAGT
TTTTTTATTTAATAATTTAGATATAAAATAGAATAAAATAAAGTGACTAAAAATTAAACAAATACCCTTT
AAGAAATTAAAAAAACTAAGGAAACATTTTTCTTGTTTCGAGTAGATAATGCCAGCCTGTTAAACGCCGT
CGACGAGTCTAACGGACACCAACCAGCGAACCAGCAGCGTCGCGTCGGGCCAAGCGAAGCAGACGGCACG
GCATCTCTGTCGCTGCCTCTGGACCCCTCTCGAGAGTTCCGCTCCACCGTTGGACTTGCTCCGCTGTCGG
CATCCAGAAATTGCGTGGCGGAGCGGCAGACGTGAGCCGGCACGGCAGGCGGCCTCCTCCTCCTCTCACG
GCACGGCAGCTACGGGGGATTCCTTTCCCACCGCTCCTTCGCTTTCCCTTCCTCGCCCGCCGTAATAAAT
AGACACCCCCTCCACACCCTCTTTCCCCAACCTCGTGTTGTTCGGAGCGCACACACACACAACCAGATCT
CCCCCAAATCCACCCGTCGGCACCTCCGCTTCAAGGTACGCCGCTCGTCCTCCCCCCCCCCCCCTCTCTA
CCTTCTCTAGATCGGCGTTCCGGTCCATGGTTAGGGCCCGGTAGTTCTACTTCTGTTCATGTTTGTGTTA
GATCCGTGTTTGTGTTAGATCCGTGCTGCTAGCGTTCGTACACGGATGCGACCTGTACGTCAGACACGTT
CTGATTGCTAACTTGCCAGTGTTTCTCTTTGGGGAATCCTGGGATGGCTCTAGCCGTTCCGCAGACGGGA
TCGATTTCATGATTTTTTTTGTTTCGTTGCATAGGGTTTGGTTTGCCCTTTTCCTTTATTTCAATATATG
CCGTGCACTTGTTTGTCGGGTCATCTTTTCATGCTTTTTTTTGTCTTGGTTGTGATGATGTGGTCTGGTT
GGGCGGTCGTTCTAGATCGGAGTAGAATTCTGTTTCAAACTACCTGGTGGATTTATTAATTTTGGATCTG
TATGTGTGTGCCATACATATTCATAGTTACGAATTGAAGATGATGGATGGAAATATCGATCTAGGATAGG
TATACATGTTGATGCGGGTTTTACTGATGCATATACAGAGATGCTTTTTGTTCGCTTGGTTGTGATGATG
TGGTGTGGTTGGGCGGTCGTTCATTCGTTCTAGATCGGAGTAGAATACTGTTTCAAACTACCTGGTGTAT
TTATTAATTTTGGAACTGTATGTGTGTGTCATACATCTTCATAGTTACGAGTTTAAGATGGATGGAAATA
TCGATCTAGGATAGGTATACATGTTGATGTGGGTTTTACTGATGCATATACATGATGGCATATGCAGCAT
CTATTCATATGCTCTAACCTTGAGTACCTATCTATTATAATAAACAAGTATGTTTTATAATTATTTTGAT
CTTGATATACTTGGATGATGGCATATGCAGCAGCTATATGTGGATTTTTTTAGCCCTGCCTTCATACGCT
ATTTATTTGCTTGGTACTGTTTCTTTTGTCGATGCTCACCCTGTTGTTTGGTGTTACTTCTGCAGGTACT
GACCTAATAACTTCGTATAGCATACATTATACGAAGTTATATTAAGGGTTGAATGGGTCAGTCCCTTATG
TTACGTCCTGTAGAAACCCCAACCCGTGAAATCAAAAAACTCGACGGCCTGTGGGCATTCAGTCTGGATC
GCGAAAACTGTGGAATTGATCAGCGTTGGTGGGAAAGCGCGTTACAAGAAAGCCGGGCAATTGCTGTGCC
AGGCAGTTTTAACGATCAGTTCGCCGATGCAGATATTCGTAATTATGCGGGCAACGTCTGGTATCAGCGC
GAAGTCTTTATACCGAAAGGTAAGTCTTACTCTCTCTTTTTTGGTCTGTATTTTTAATTTTTTGAAGTAT
ACTATTTGTACTGACGCTAATAATCTTTTTTCAGGTTGGGCAGGCCAGCGTATCGTGCTGCGTTTCGATG
CGGTCACTCATTACGGCAAAGTGTGGGTCAATAATCAGGAAGTGATGGAGCATCAGGGCGGCTATACGCC
ATTTGAAGCCGATGTCACGCCGTATGTTATTGCCGGGAAAAGTGTACGTATCACCGTTTGTGTGAACAAC
GAACTGAACTGGCAGACTATCCCGCCGGGAATGGTGATTACCGACGAAAACGGCAAGAAAAAGCAGTCTT
ACTTCCATGATTTCTTTAACTATGCCGGAATCCATCGCAGCGTAATGCTCTACACCACGCCGAACACCTG
GGTGGACGATATCACCGTGGTGACGCATGTCGCGCAAGACTGTAACCACGCGTCTGTTGACTGGCAGGTA
CTTCATGCTTCAACGTGTAACTTAAGAGATACTGTGTGAAATTTTATATTTCCATACATTTGCTTGACCT
TTGCTTTTTGTCAATTTTTTTCCCCTTACAGGTGGTGGCCAATGGTGATGTCAGCGTTGAACTGCGTGAT
GCGGATCAACAGGTGGTTGCAACTGGACAAGGCACTAGCGGGACTTTGCAAGTGGTGAATCCGCACCTCT
GGCAACCGGGTGAAGGTTATCTCTATGAACTGTGCGTCACAGCCAAAAGCCAGACAGAGTGTGATATCTA
CCCGCTTCGCGTCGGCATCCGGTCAGTGGCAGTGAAGGGCGAACAGTTCCTGATTAACCACAAACCGTTC
TACTTTACTGGCTTTGGTCGTCATGAAGATGCGGACTTGCGTGGCAAAGGATTCGATAACGTGCTGATGG
TGCACGACCACGCATTAATGGACTGGATTGGGGCCAACTCCTACCGTACCTCGCATTACCCTTACGCTGA
AGAGATGCTCGACTGGGCAGATGAACATGGCATCGTGGTGATTGATGAAACTGCTGCTGTCGGCTTTAAC
CTCTCTTTAGGCATTGGTTTCGAAGCGGGCAACAAGCCGAAAGAACTGTACAGCGAAGAGGCAGTCAACG
GGGAAACTCAGCAAGCGCACTTACAGGCGATTAAAGAGCTGATAGCGCGTGACAAAAACCACCCAAGCGT
GGTGATGTGGAGTATTGCCAACGAACCGGATACCCGTCCGCAAGGTGCACGGGAATATTTCGCGCCACTG
GCGGAAGCAACGCGTAAACTCGACCCGACGCGTCCGATCACCTGCGTCAATGTAATGTTCTGCGACGCTC
ACACCGATACCATCAGCGATCTCTTTGATGTGCTGTGCCTGAACCGTTATTACGGATGGTATGTCCAAAG
CGGCGATTTGGAAACGGCAGAGAAGGTACTGGAAAAAGAACTTCTGGCCTGGCAGGAGAAACTGCATCAG
CCGATTATCATCACCGAATACGGCGTGGATACGTTAGCCGGGCTGCACTCAATGTACACCGACATGTGGA
GTGAAGAGTATCAGTGTGCATGGCTGGATATGTATCACCGCGTCTTTGATCGCGTCAGCGCCGTCGTCGG
TGAACAGGTATGGAATTTCGCCGATTTTGCGACCTCGCAAGGCATATTGCGCGTTGGCGGTAACAAGAAA
GGGATCTTCACTCGCGACCGCAAACCGAAGTCGGCGGCTTTTCTGCTGCAAAAACGCTGGACTGGCATGA
ACTTCGGTGAAAAACCGCAGCAGGGAGGCAAACAATGAGCTTGTCAAGCAGATCGTTCAAACATTTGGCA
ATAAAGTTTCTTAAGATTGAATCCTGTTGCCGGTCTTGCGATGATTATCATATAATTTCTGTTGAATTAC
GTTAAGCATGTAATAATTAACATGTAATGCATGACGTTATTTATGAGATGGGTTTTTATGATTAGAGTCC
CGCAATTATACATTTAATACGCGATAGAAAACAAAATATAGCGCGCAAACTAGGATAAATTATCGCGCGC
GGTGTCATCTATGTTACTAGATCGACGCTGACCTAATAACTTCGTATAGCATACATTATACGAAGTTATA
TTAAGGGTTGAATGGGCAGCTCCGACTCATCTTCCGGCTCGGCGCAAAAAGCAACGCGGTATCACCATCA
GCATCAGCCGCCGCCTCCGCAGCGGGGCTCGGCGCCGGAGCTCCCGCCGGGCTTCCGGTTCCACCCGACG
GACGAGGAGCTGGTGGTGCACTACCTCAAGAAGAAGGCCGACAAGGCGCCGCTCCCCGTCAACATCATCG
CCGAGGTGGATCTCTACAAGTTCGACCCATGGGAGCTCCCCGGTATGTTATGTCTATCTCGTCGGCCGGC
CGTGCTTACTTTATCAAGCGCCGCAAATTTTAGGTGCAATTAAATAATCGAATAATCCATCCATCTCATG
CTTATACTCCTGTGCACAAGTAGTATTTTTATATTCTTCCAGTACACATGTGTGTAGATGGTTTATGTAT
GTGATCCTGTCGTGCTTGTTCATGCGCTCGGGATCCGGATCCATCAGAGAAGGCGACCATCGGGGAGCAG
GAGTGGTACTTCTTCAGCCCGCGCGACCGCAAGTACCCCAACGGCGCGCGGCCGAACCGGGCGGCGACGT
CGGGGTACTGGAAGGCCACCGGCACGGACAAGCCTATCCTGGCCTCGGGGACGGGGTGCGGCCTGGTCCG
GGAGAAGCTCGGCGTCAAGAAGGCGCTCGTGTTCTACCGCGGGAAGCCGCCCAAGGGCCTCAAAACCAAC
TGGATCATGCACGAGTACCGCCTCACCGACGCATCTGGCTCCACCACCGCCACCAACCGACCGCCGCCGG
TGACCGGCGGGAGCAGGGCTGCTGCCTCTCTCAGGGTACGTACACGTGTCGATCGCACGGTCTAGCAGTA
TTTAATTGCTCTCCAGCTTAATTAGGGTATTGTTGATGGTTGATGAAGTTGGACGACTGGGTGCTGTGCC
GCATCTACAAGAAGATCAACAAGGCCGCGGCCGGCGATCAGCAGAGGAACACGGAGTGCGAGGACTCCGT
GGAGGACGCGGTCACCGCGTACCCGCTCTATGCCACGGCGGGCATGACCGGTGCAGGTGCGCATGGCAGC
AACTACGCTTCACCTTCACTGCTCCATCATCAGGACAGCCATTTCCTGGACGGCCTGTTCACAGCAGACG
ACGCCGGCCTCTCGGCGGGCGCCACCTCGCTGAGCCACCTAGCAGCGGCGGCGAGGGCAAGCCCGGCTCC
GACCAAACAGTTTCTCGCCCCGTCATCGTCGACCCCGTTCAACTGGCTCGATGCGTCACCAGTCGGCATC
CTCCCACAGGCAAGGAATTTTCCTGGGTTTAACAGGAGCAGAAACGTCGGCAATATGTCGCTGTCATCGA
CGGCCGACATGGCTGGCGCAGTGGACAACGGTGGAGGCAATGCGGTGAACGCCATGTCTACCTATCTTCC
CGTGCAAGACGGGACGTACCATCAGCAGCATGTCATCCTCGGCGCTCCGCTGGTGCCAGAAGCCGCCGCC
GCCACCTCTGGATTCCAGCATCCCGTTCAAATATCCGGCGTGAACTGGAATCCCTGAGCTTGTCAAGCAG
ATCGTTCAAACATTTGGCAATAAAGTTTCTTAAGATTGAATCCTGTTGCCGGTCTTGCGATGATTATCAT
ATAATTTCTGTTGAATTACGTTAAGCATGTAATAATTAACATGTAATGCATGACGTTATTTATGAGATGG
GTTTTTATGATTAGAGTCCCGCAATTATACATTTAATACGCGATAGAAAACAAAATATAGCGCGCAAACT
AGGATAAATTATCGCGCGCGGTGTCATCTATGTTACTAGATCGACGCTTTACTGAGACCGAGGATGCACA
TGTGACCGAGGGA
Features (pLannotate 1.2.2; 29 found; start..end, strand, type, name):
     32..56      +  misc_feature   RB T-DNA repeat: right border repeat from nopaline C58 T-DNA
    153..784     +  rep_origin     oriV: incP origin of replication
    887..910     +  promoter       Pc promoter (fragment): intI1 (promoter lies within the coding sequence); class 1 integron promoter
   1086..1142    +  CDS            GmR (fragment): gentamycin acetyltransferase; aacC1; confers resistance to gentamycin
   1153..1940    +  CDS            SmR (fragment): aminoglycoside adenylyltransferase (Murphy, 1985); aadA; confers resistance to spectinomycin and streptomycin
   2281..2869    +  rep_origin     ori: high-copy-number ColE1/pMB1/pBR322/pUC origin of replication
   3205..4350    +  CDS            trfA: TRFA_ECOLX - Experimental evidence at protein level: Swiss-Prot protein existence level 1. Also involved in plasmid copy number control, promoting intermolecular coupling of protein bound iterons at oriV, which inhibits replication initiation. From Escherichia coli.
   4499..4523    +  misc_feature   LB T-DNA repeat: left border repeat from nopaline C58 T-DNA
   4623..4875    -  terminator     NOS terminator: nopaline synthase terminator and poly(A) signal
   4888..5580    -  CDS            HygR (fragment): aminoglycoside phosphotransferase from E. coli confers resistance to hygromycin
   5575..5764    -  intron         cat1 intron: castor bean catalase intron, modified
   5765..6103    -  CDS            HygR (fragment): aminoglycoside phosphotransferase from E. coli; aph(4)-Ia; confers resistance to hygromycin
   6640..6665    -  CDS            9xHis (fragment): 9xHis affinity tag
   6666..7508    -  promoter       Act1 promoter: rice actin promoter
   7542..7790    -  terminator     HSP terminator: efficient transcription terminator from the Arabidopsis thaliana heat shock protein 18.2 gene (Nagaya et al., 2010)
   7796..8593    -  CDS            Cre (fragment): site-specific recombinase Cre is a site-specific recombinase from bacteriophage P1. Recombination occurs at loxP sequences.
   8591..8779    -  intron         IV2 intron: modified second intron of the potato ST-LS1 gene (Vancanneyt et al., 1990)
   8779..9016    -  CDS            Cre (fragment): site-specific recombinase Cre is a site-specific recombinase from bacteriophage P1. Recombination occurs at loxP sequences.
   9699..11685   +  promoter       Ubi promoter: maize polyubiquitin gene promoter
  11697..11730   +  protein_bind   loxP: Cre-mediated recombination occurs in the 8-bp core sequence (GCATACAT). Cre recombinase
  11758..11991   +  CDS            GUS (fragment): β-glucuronidase; uidA (or gusA) from E. coli
  12073..12459   +  CDS            GUS (fragment): β-glucuronidase; uidA (or gusA) from E. coli
  12559..13758   +  CDS            GUS (fragment): β-glucuronidase; uidA (or gusA) from E. coli
  13771..14023   +  terminator     NOS terminator: nopaline synthase terminator and poly(A) signal
  14036..14069   +  protein_bind   loxP: Cre-mediated recombination occurs in the 8-bp core sequence (GCATACAT). Cre recombinase
  14181..14345   +  CDS            NAC067 (fragment): NAC67_ORYSJ - Also known as NAC3 From Oryza sativa subsp. japonica (Rice).
  14522..14827   +  CDS            NAC032 (fragment): NAC32_ARATH - Also known as NAC32 From Arabidopsis thaliana (Mouse-ear cress).
  14953..15594   +  CDS            NAM-A1 (fragment): NAMA1_TRITD - Experimental evidence at transcript level: Swiss-Prot protein existence level 2. Transcription factor of the NAC family associated with the grain protein content (GPC). Accelerates senescence and increases nutrient remobilization from leaves to developing grains. The tetraploid cultivated wheat (T.durum) contains one additional gene coding for a functional protein (NAM-B2) and one extra pseudogene (NAM- B1) (PubMed:17124321). From Triticum turgidum subsp. durum (Durum wheat) (Triticum durum).
  15610..15862   +  terminator     NOS terminator: nopaline synthase terminator and poly(A) signal
