[The description below was written by a language model from this plasmid's Addgene catalogue record and pLannotate feature annotations shown in this document.]
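Description:
HS_NAM-B1 is a roughly 15.9 kb Level M, position 1 Golden Gate (MoClo-type) binary vector built on the pAGM8031 backbone, designed for heat-shock-inducible gene expression in cereals. The backbone carries a high-copy ColE1/pUC-type origin for propagation in E. coli together with the broad-host-range incP oriV and its trfA replication protein, and an aadA gene giving spectinomycin resistance in bacteria. Nopaline-type left and right T-DNA border repeats flank the payload, consistent with Agrobacterium-mediated delivery into plants. The three transcription units were assembled through BsmBI sites that were destroyed during cloning.

The first unit provides plant selection: the rice actin (OsAct) promoter drives a hygromycin phosphotransferase gene interrupted by a castor bean catalase intron and ended by the nos terminator. The second unit places Cre recombinase, split by an intron (annotated as the potato ST-LS1 IV2 intron, which prevents functional expression in bacteria), under the barley HvHSP17 heat-shock promoter with an Arabidopsis HSP18.2 terminator. The third unit is the switchable cassette: the maize ubiquitin promoter is followed by a loxP-flanked GUS reporter with its own nos terminator, then the NAM-B1 gene and a second nos terminator. Before induction, GUS is expressed constitutively and its terminator blocks read-through. Heat shock induces Cre, which excises the GUS cassette and brings NAM-B1 under ZmUbi control, with loss of GUS staining marking recombined tissue.

NAM-B1 is a NAC transcription factor; related NAM genes are associated with senescence and nutrient remobilisation to the grain. Its exons follow wild emmer (Triticum turgidum ssp. dicoccoides), its introns come from the non-functional Chinese Spring copy, and one BbsI site was silently removed. The annotation tool's fragmentary NAC and NAM-A1 hits in this region reflect homology to these exons.
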