Addgene plasmid #154064: HS_NAM-B1
Purpose: Level M, P1 Golden Gate vector. OsAct::Hyg-nosT/HvHSP17::Cre-hspT/ZmUbi::loxP-GUS-loxP-NAM-B1-nosT
Depositing lab: Cristobal Uauy. Depositing organization: John Innes Centre. Publication: A heat-shock inducible system for flexible gene expression in cereals. Harrington SA, Backhaus AE, Fox S, Rogers C, Borrill P, Uauy C, Richardson A. Plant Methods. 2020 Oct 14;16:137. doi: 10.1186/s13007-020-00677-3. eCollection 2020. PubMed 33072173.
Backbone
  Vector backbone: pAGM8031
  Backbone manufacturer: Sylvestre Marillonnet/TSL SynBio
  Backbone size w/o insert (bp): 4604
  Total vector size (bp): 15906
  Vector type: Bacterial Expression, Plant Expression, Cre/Lox, Synthetic Biology ; Golden Gate
  Selectable markers: Hygromycin
Growth in bacteria
  Bacterial resistance: Spectinomycin, 50 μg/mL
  Growth temperature: 37°C
  Growth strain: DH5alpha
  Copy number: High Copy
Gene/Insert 1
  Gene/Insert name: Hygromycin phosphotransferase (alt name: HPTI)
  Insert size (bp): 2901
  GenBank ID: AET79511.1
  Promoter: OsAct
  Cloning method: Restriction Enzyme; 5′ cloning site BsmBI (destroyed during cloning); 3′ cloning site BsmBI (destroyed during cloning)
  Sequencing primers: 5′ agtggtgattttgtgccgag; 3′ gttggatctcttctgcagca
Gene/Insert 2
  Gene/Insert name: Cre recombinase (alt name: Cre-U5-Cre)
  Species: Escherichia virus P1
  Insert size (bp): 2133
  GenBank ID: 2777477
  Promoter: HvHSP17
  Cloning method: Restriction Enzyme; 5′ cloning site BsmBI (destroyed during cloning); 3′ cloning site BsmBI (destroyed during cloning)
  Sequencing primers: 5′ TGACCTCGAGTATGCTAGCG; 3′ TCTAGAGAGGGGCACGAC
Gene/Insert 3
  Gene/Insert name: LoxP-flanked GUS and TtNAM-B1 (alt name: ZmUbi::loxP-GUS-nosT-loxP-NAM-B1-nosT)
  Species: Triticum turgidum ssp. dicoccoides (NAM-B1) and Escherichia coli (GUS)
  Insert size (bp): 6169
  Mutation: The TtNAM-B1 gene sequence was domesticated to remove any BbsI or BsaI sites. One BbsI site was identified and was domesticated from “GTCTTC” to “ATCGTC”, removing the enzyme cut site but retaining the correct amino acid sequence. The exonic sequence is based on the sequence of NAM-B1 from T. turgidum ssp. dicoccoides, while the intronic sequence is taken from the non-functional copy of NAM-B1 present in Chinese Spring.
  Promoter: ZmUbi
  Cloning method: Restriction Enzyme; 5′ cloning site BsmBI (destroyed during cloning); 3′ cloning site BsmBI (destroyed during cloning)
  Sequencing primers: 5′ atcccttgcgaacctcatca; 3′ acccgccaatatatcctgtca
Resource information
  A portion of this plasmid was derived from a plasmid made by: The promoter sequence and 5' UTR are derived from pICSL12009, the GUS coding sequence is derived from pICH7511, both shared by Nicola Patron. The LoxP sites are derived from the ENSA construct EC10161. The selection casette (OsAct::HPTI) was shared by the BRACT group at JIC, published in Rey et al. 2018, Front. Plant Sci.
Terms and licenses: Academic/Nonprofit Terms; Industry Terms: Not Available to Industry
How to cite: HS_NAM-B1 was a gift from Cristobal Uauy (Addgene plasmid # 154064 ; http://n2t.net/addgene:154064 ; RRID:Addgene_154064)
